>Addgene plasmid #207468 | FUGW-VMAT2-pHluorin | addgene full sequence | sequence record 410340 | Addgene NGS Result
GTCGACGGATCGGGAGATCTCCCGATCCCCTATGGTGCACTCTCAGTACAATCTGCTCTGATGCCGCATA
GTTAAGCCAGTATCTGCTCCCTGCTTGTGTGTTGGAGGTCGCTGAGTAGTGCGCGAGCAAAATTTAAGCT
ACAACAAGGCAAGGCTTGACCGACAATTGCATGAAGAATCTGCTTAGGGTTAGGCGTTTTGCGCTGCTTC
GCGATGTACGGGCCAGATATACGCGTTGACATTGATTATTGACTAGTTATTAATAGTAATCAATTACGGG
GTCATTAGTTCATAGCCCATATATGGAGTTCCGCGTTACATAACTTACGGTAAATGGCCCGCCTGGCTGA
CCGCCCAACGACCCCCGCCCATTGACGTCAATAATGACGTATGTTCCCATAGTAACGCCAATAGGGACTT
TCCATTGACGTCAATGGGTGGAGTATTTACGGTAAACTGCCCACTTGGCAGTACATCAAGTGTATCATAT
GCCAAGTACGCCCCCTATTGACGTCAATGACGGTAAATGGCCCGCCTGGCATTATGCCCAGTACATGACC
TTATGGGACTTTCCTACTTGGCAGTACATCTACGTATTAGTCATCGCTATTACCATGGTGATGCGGTTTT
GGCAGTACATCAATGGGCGTGGATAGCGGTTTGACTCACGGGGATTTCCAAGTCTCCACCCCATTGACGT
CAATGGGAGTTTGTTTTGGCACCAAAATCAACGGGACTTTCCAAAATGTCGTAACAACTCCGCCCCATTG
ACGCAAATGGGCGGTAGGCGTGTACGGTGGGAGGTCTATATAAGCAGCGCGTTTTGCCTGTACTGGGTCT
CTCTGGTTAGACCAGATCTGAGCCTGGGAGCTCTCTGGCTAACTAGGGAACCCACTGCTTAAGCCTCAAT
AAAGCTTGCCTTGAGTGCTTCAAGTAGTGTGTGCCCGTCTGTTGTGTGACTCTGGTAACTAGAGATCCCT
CAGACCCTTTTAGTCAGTGTGGAAAATCTCTAGCAGTGGCGCCCGAACAGGGACTTGAAAGCGAAAGGGA
AACCAGAGGAGCTCTCTCGACGCAGGACTCGGCTTGCTGAAGCGCGCACGGCAAGAGGCGAGGGGCGGCG
ACTGGTGAGTACGCCAAAAATTTTGACTAGCGGAGGCTAGAAGGAGAGAGATGGGTGCGAGAGCGTCAGT
ATTAAGCGGGGGAGAATTAGATCGCGATGGGAAAAAATTCGGTTAAGGCCAGGGGGAAAGAAAAAATATA
AATTAAAACATATAGTATGGGCAAGCAGGGAGCTAGAACGATTCGCAGTTAATCCTGGCCTGTTAGAAAC
ATCAGAAGGCTGTAGACAAATACTGGGACAGCTACAACCATCCCTTCAGACAGGATCAGAAGAACTTAGA
TCATTATATAATACAGTAGCAACCCTCTATTGTGTGCATCAAAGGATAGAGATAAAAGACACCAAGGAAG
CTTTAGACAAGATAGAGGAAGAGCAAAACAAAAGTAAGACCACCGCACAGCAAGCGGCCGCTGATCTTCA
GACCTGGAGGAGGAGATATGAGGGACAATTGGAGAAGTGAATTATATAAATATAAAGTAGTAAAAATTGA
ACCATTAGGAGTAGCACCCACCAAGGCAAAGAGAAGAGTGGTGCAGAGAGAAAAAAGAGCAGTGGGAATA
GGAGCTTTGTTCCTTGGGTTCTTGGGAGCAGCAGGAAGCACTATGGGCGCAGCGTCAATGACGCTGACGG
TACAGGCCAGACAATTATTGTCTGGTATAGTGCAGCAGCAGAACAATTTGCTGAGGGCTATTGAGGCGCA
ACAGCATCTGTTGCAACTCACAGTCTGGGGCATCAAGCAGCTCCAGGCAAGAATCCTGGCTGTGGAAAGA
TACCTAAAGGATCAACAGCTCCTGGGGATTTGGGGTTGCTCTGGAAAACTCATTTGCACCACTGCTGTGC
CTTGGAATGCTAGTTGGAGTAATAAATCTCTGGAACAGATTTGGAATCACACGACCTGGATGGAGTGGGA
CAGAGAAATTAACAATTACACAAGCTTAATACACTCCTTAATTGAAGAATCGCAAAACCAGCAAGAAAAG
AATGAACAAGAATTATTGGAATTAGATAAATGGGCAAGTTTGTGGAATTGGTTTAACATAACAAATTGGC
TGTGGTATATAAAATTATTCATAATGATAGTAGGAGGCTTGGTAGGTTTAAGAATAGTTTTTGCTGTACT
TTCTATAGTGAATAGAGTTAGGCAGGGATATTCACCATTATCGTTTCAGACCCACCTCCCAACCCCGAGG
GGACCCGACAGGCCCGAAGGAATAGAAGAAGAAGGTGGAGAGAGAGACAGAGACAGATCCATTCGATTAG
TGAACGGATCGGCACTGCGTGCGCCAATTCTGCAGACAAATGGCAGTATTCATCCACAATTTTAAAAGAA
AAGGGGGGATTGGGGGGTACAGTGCAGGGGAAAGAATAGTAGACATAATAGCAACAGACATACAAACTAA
AGAATTACAAAAACAAATTACAAAAATTCAAAATTTTCGGGTTTATTACAGGGACAGCAGAGATCCAGTT
TGGTTAATTCTAGCGAACGCTGACGTCATCAACCCGCTCCAAGGAATCGCGGGCCCAGTGTCACTAGGCG
GGAACACCCAGCGCGCGTGCGCCCTGGCAGGAAGATGGCTGTGAGGGACAGGGGAGTGGCGCCCTGCAAT
ATTTGCATGTCGCTATGTGTTCTGGGAAATCACCATAAACGTGAAATGTCTTTGGATTTGGGAATCTTAT
AAGTTCTGTATGAGACCACAGATCCCCCTCGAGTCTAGAGTTAACTTAATTAACCCACCCAAGATCTGGC
CTCCGCGCCGGGTTTTGGCGCCTCCCGCGGGCGCCCCCCTCCTCACGGCGAGCGCTGCCACGTCAGACGA
AGGGCGCAGCGAGCGTCCTGATCCTTCCGCCCGGACGCTCAGGACAGCGGCCCGCTGCTCATAAGACTCG
GCCTTAGAACCCCAGTATCAGCAGAAGGACATTTTAGGACGGGACTTGGGTGACTCTAGGGCACTGGTTT
TCTTTCCAGAGAGCGAAACAGGCGAGGAAAAGTAGTCCCTTCTCGGCGATTCTGCGGAGGGATCTCCGTG
GGGCGGTGAACGCCGATGATTATATAAGGACGCGCCGGGTGTGGCACAGCTAGTTCCGTCGCAGCCGGGA
TTTGGGTCGCGGTTCTTGTTTGTGGATCGCTGTGATCGTCACTTGGTGAGTAGCGGGCTGCTGGGCTGGC
CGGGGCTTTCGTGGCCGCCGGGCCGCTCGGTGGGACGGAAGCGTGTGGAGAGACCGCCAAGGGCTGTAGT
CTGGGTCCGCGAGCAAGGTTGCCCTGAACTGGGGGTTGGGGGGAGCGCAGCAAAATGGCGGCTGTTCCCG
AGTCTTGAATGGAAGACGCTTGTGAGGCGGGCTGTGAGGTCGTTGAAACAAGGTGGGGGGCATGGTGGGC
GGCAAGAACCCAAGGTCTTGAGGCCTTCGCTAATGCGGGAAAGCTCTTACTCGGGTGAGATGGGCTGGGG
CACCATCTGGGGACCCTGACGTGAAGTTTGTCACTGACTGGAGAACTCGGTTTGTCGTCTGTTGCGGGGG
CGGCAGTTATGGCGGTGCCGTTGGGCAGTGCACCCGTACCTTTGGGAGCGCGCGCCCTCGTCGTGTCGTG
ACGTCACCCGTTCTGTTGGCTTATAATGCAGGGTGGGGCCACCTGCCGGTAGGTGTGCGGTAGGCTTTTC
TCCGTCGCAGGACGCAGGGTTCGGGCCTAGGGTAGGCTCTCCTGAATCGACAGGCGCCGGACCTCTGGTG
AGGGGAGGGATAAGTGAGGCGTCAGTTTCTTTGGTCGGTTTTATGTACCTATCTTCTTAAGTAGCTGAAG
CTCCGGTTTTGAACTATGCGCTCGGGGTTGGCGAGTGTGTTTTGTGAAGTTTTTTAGGCACCTTTTGAAA
TGTAATCATTTGGGTCAATATGTAATTTTCAGTGTTAGACTAGTAAATTGTCCGCTAAATTCTGGCCGTT
TTTGGCTTTTTTGTTAGACGAAGCTTGGTACCGAGCGGATCCGAATTCGGGCGCACGGACAGAGACCCAG
GCTGTGTGGCGCTATAACCGCGCAGTCACAGGCGAGCCAGAGCAGAGCCATGGCCCTGAGCGATCTGGTG
CTGCTGCGATGGCTGCGGGACAGCCGCCACTCGCGCAAACTGATCCTGTTCATCGTGTTCCTTGCGCTGC
TGCTGGACAACATGCTGCTCACCGTCGTGGTTCCCATCATCCCCAGCTATCTGTACAGCATTAAGCATGA
GAAAAACTCTACGGAAATCCAGACCACCAGACCAGAGCTCGTGGTCTCCACCTCCGAAAGCATCTTCTCT
TACTATAACAACTCTACTGTGTTGATCACCGGGAATGCCACTGGGACTCTTCCAGGAGGCAGCGGCGGGA
CCGGTAGCACTAGCGGCGGAAGCGGCGGGACAGGTGGAAGTAAAGGAGAAGAACTTTTCACTGGAGTTGT
CCCAATTCTTGTTGAATTAGATGGTGATGTTAATGGGCACAAATTTTCTGTCAGTGGAGAGGGTGAAGGT
GATGCAACATACGGAAAACTTACCCTTAAATTTATTTGCACTACTGGAAAACTACCTGTTCCTTGGCCAA
CACTTGTCACTACTTTAACTTATGGTGTTCAATGCTTTTCAAGATACCCAGATCATATGAAACGGCATGA
CTTTTTCAAGAGTGCCATGCCCGAAGGTTATGTACAGGAAAGAACTATATTTTTCAAAGATGACGGGAAC
TACAAGACACGTGCTGAAGTCAAGTTTGAAGGTGATACCCTTGTTAATAGAATCGAGTTAAAAGGTATTG
ATTTTAAAGAAGATGGAAACATTCTTGGACACAAATTGGAATACAACTATAACGATCACCAGGTGTACAT
CATGGCAGACAAACAAAAGAATGGAATCAAAGCTAACTTCAAAATTAGACACAACATTGAAGATGGAGGC
GTTCAACTAGCAGACCATTATCAACAAAATACTCCAATTGGCGATGGGCCCGTCCTTTTACCAGACAACC
ATTACCTGTTTACAACTTCTACTCTTTCGAAAGATCCCAACGAAAAGAGAGACCACATGGTCCTTCTTGA
GTTTGTAACAGCTGCTGGGATTACACATGGCATGGATGAACTATACAAAAGCGGAGGCACAGGTGGCAGC
GGCGGAACCGGAGGCTCCGGTGGCACCGGTGGAAGCGGAGGGACCGGAGGGCAGTCACACAAGGCTACCA
GCACACAGCACACTGTGGCTAACACCACTGTCCCTTCGGACTGTCCCAGTGAAGACAGAGATCTTCTGAA
TGAGAATGTGCAAGTTGGGCTGCTGTTTGCCTCCAAAGCCACTGTCCAGCTCCTCACTAACCCATTCATA
GGACTTCTGACCAACAGAATTGGCTATCCAATTCCCATGTTTGCCGGCTTCTGCATCATGTTTATCTCAA
CAGTTATGTTTGCCTTCTCCAGCAGCTATGCCTTCCTGCTGATCGCCAGGTCCCTTCAGGGAATTGGCTC
CTCCTGCTCATCCGTGGCTGGGATGGGTATGCTGGCCAGCGTGTACACAGATGATGAGGAGAGGGGGAAC
GCCATGGGCATTGCTTTGGGTGGCCTGGCCATGGGAGTCTTAGTGGGACCCCCCTTCGGGAGTGTGCTCT
ATGAGTTTGTGGGGAAGACAGCTCCCTTCCTGGTGCTAGCTGCCTTGGTGCTCTTGGATGGGGCTATTCA
GCTCTTTGTGCTCCAGCCGTCCCGAGTACAGCCAGAGAGTCAGAAGGGGACACCTCTAACGACCTTGCTG
AAGGATCCATACATCCTCATCGCTGCAGGCTCCATCTGCTTTGCAAACATGGGGATAGCCATGCTGGAGC
CCGCCCTGCCCATCTGGATGATGGAGACCATGTGTTCCCGAAAGTGGCAGCTGGGCGTTGCTTTCCTCCC
GGCGAGCATCTCTTATCTCATTGGAACCAATATTTTTGGGATACTTGCACACAAAATGGGAAGGTGGCTA
TGTGCTCTTCTGGGAATGGTAATTGTTGGAATCAGCATTTTATGCATCCCCTTTGCAAAAAATATCTATG
GACTCATCGCTCCCAACTTTGGAGTTGGTTTTGCAATTGGGATGGTGGACTCCTCTATGATGCCTATCAT
GGGCTACCTGGTCGACCTGCGGCATGTGTCTGTCTATGGGAGTGTTTATGCCATTGCAGACGTGGCCTTT
TGTATGGGCTATGCTATCGGTCCCTCTGCTGGTGGTGCCATCGCAAAGGCAATTGGCTTTCCTTGGCTTA
TGACAATTATTGGGATAATTGATATCGCTTTTGCTCCACTCTGCTTTTTCCTTCGAAGTCCACCTGCTAA
GGAGGAAAAAATGGCTATCCTCATGGACCACAACTGTCCCATTAAAACAAAGATGTACACTCAGAATAAT
GTCCAGTCATATCCCATCGGTGATGATGAAGAATCTGAAAGTGACTGAGACCCTCTAACGTCGCCCGAAT
TCGCAACCGGTGCAGCCTTCGAAGCAGCTAGCGACTCTAGTCCCTCCCAATTCGATATCAAGCTTATCGA
TAATCAACCTCTGGATTACAAAATTTGTGAAAGATTGACTGGTATTCTTAACTATGTTGCTCCTTTTACG
CTATGTGGATACGCTGCTTTAATGCCTTTGTATCATGCTATTGCTTCCCGTATGGCTTTCATTTTCTCCT
CCTTGTATAAATCCTGGTTGCTGTCTCTTTATGAGGAGTTGTGGCCCGTTGTCAGGCAACGTGGCGTGGT
GTGCACTGTGTTTGCTGACGCAACCCCCACTGGTTGGGGCATTGCCACCACCTGTCAGCTCCTTTCCGGG
ACTTTCGCTTTCCCCCTCCCTATTGCCACGGCGGAACTCATCGCCGCCTGCCTTGCCCGCTGCTGGACAG
GGGCTCGGCTGTTGGGCACTGACAATTCCGTGGTGTTGTCGGGGAAATCATCGTCCTTTCCTTGGCTGCT
CGCCTGTGTTGCCACCTGGATTCTGCGCGGGACGTCCTTCTGCTACGTCCCTTCGGCCCTCAATCCAGCG
GACCTTCCTTCCCGCGGCCTGCTGCCGGCTCTGCGGCCTCTTCCGCGTCTTCGCCTTCGCCCTCAGACGA
GTCGGATCTCCCTTTGGGCCGCCTCCCCGCATCGATACCGTCGACCTCGATCGAGACCTAGAAAAACATG
GAGCAATCACAAGTAGCAATACAGCAGCTACCAATGCTGATTGTGCCTGGCTAGAAGCACAAGAGGAGGA
GGAGGTGGGTTTTCCAGTCACACCTCAGGTACCTTTAAGACCAATGACTTACAAGGCAGCTGTAGATCTT
AGCCACTTTTTAAAAGAAAAGGGGGGACTGGAAGGGCTAATTCACTCCCAACGAAGACAAGATATCCTTG
ATCTGTGGATCTACCACACACAAGGCTACTTCCCTGATTGGCAGAACTACACACCAGGGCCAGGGATCAG
ATATCCACTGACCTTTGGATGGTGCTACAAGCTAGTACCAGTTGAGCAAGAGAAGGTAGAAGAAGCCAAT
GAAGGAGAGAACACCCGCTTGTTACACCCTGTGAGCCTGCATGGGATGGATGACCCGGAGAGAGAAGTAT
TAGAGTGGAGGTTTGACAGCCGCCTAGCATTTCATCACATGGCCCGAGAGCTGCATCCGGACTGTACTGG
GTCTCTCTGGTTAGACCAGATCTGAGCCTGGGAGCTCTCTGGCTAACTAGGGAACCCACTGCTTAAGCCT
CAATAAAGCTTGCCTTGAGTGCTTCAAGTAGTGTGTGCCCGTCTGTTGTGTGACTCTGGTAACTAGAGAT
CCCTCAGACCCTTTTAGTCAGTGTGGAAAATCTCTAGCAGGGCCCGTTTAAACCCGCTGATCAGCCTCGA
CTGTGCCTTCTAGTTGCCAGCCATCTGTTGTTTGCCCCTCCCCCGTGCCTTCCTTGACCCTGGAAGGTGC
CACTCCCACTGTCCTTTCCTAATAAAATGAGGAAATTGCATCGCATTGTCTGAGTAGGTGTCATTCTATT
CTGGGGGGTGGGGTGGGGCAGGACAGCAAGGGGGAGGATTGGGAAGACAATAGCAGGCATGCTGGGGATG
CGGTGGGCTCTATGGCTTCTGAGGCGGAAAGAACCAGCTGGGGCTCTAGGGGGTATCCCC
[124 nt withheld, positions 8251-8374]
C
[91 nt withheld, positions 8376-8466]
A
[49 nt withheld, positions 8468-8516]
CCTTTGACGTTGGAGTCCACGTTCTTT
[37 nt withheld, positions 8544-8580]
ACCCTATCTCGGTCTATTCTTTTGATTTATAAGGGATTTTGCCGATTTCGGCCTATTGGTTAAAAAATGA
GCTGATTTAACAAAAATTTAACGCGAATTAATTCTGTGGAATGTGTGTCAGTTAGGGTGTGGAAAGTCCC
CAGGCTCCCCAGCAGGCAGAAGTATGCAAAGCATGCATCTCAATTAGTCAGCAACCAGGTGTGGAAAGTC
CCCAGGCTCCCCAGCAGGCAGAAGTATGCAAAGCATGCATCTCAATTAGTCAGCAACCATAGTCCCGCCC
CTAACTCCGCCCATCCCGCCCCTAACTCCGCCCAGTTCCGCCCATTCTCCGCCCCATGGCTGACTAATTT
TTTTTATTTATGCAGAGGCCGAGGCCGCCTCTGCCTCTGAGCTATTCCAGAAGTAGTGAGGAGGCTTTTT
TGGAGGCCTAGGCTTTTGCAAAAAGCTCCCGGGAGCTTGTATATCCATTTTCGGATCTGATCAGCACGTG
TTGACAATTAATCATCGGCATAGTATATCGGCATAGTATAATACGACAAGGTGAGGAACTAAACCATGGC
CAAGTTGACCAGTGCCGTTCCGGTGCTCACCGCGCGCGACGTCGCCGGAGCGGTCGAGTTCTGGACCGAC
CGGCTCGGGTTCTCCCGGGACTTCGTGGAGGACGACTTCGCCGGTGTGGTCCGGGACGACGTGACCCTGT
TCATCAGCGCGGTCCAGGACCAGGTGGTGCCGGACAACACCCTGGCCTGGGTGTGGGTGCGCGGCCTGGA
CGAGCTGTACGCCGAGTGGTCGGAGGTCGTGTCCACGAACTTCCGGGACGCCTCCGGGCCGGCCATGACC
GAGATCGGCGAGCAGCCGTGGGGGCGGGAGTTCGCCCTGCGCGACCCGGCCGGCAACTGCGTGCACTTCG
TGGCCGAGGAGCAGGACTGACACGTGCTACGAGATTTCGATTCCACCGCCGCCTTCTATGAAAGGTTGGG
CTTCGGAATCGTTTTCCGGGACGCCGGCTGGATGATCCTCCAGCGCGGGGATCTCATGCTGGAGTTCTTC
GCCCACCCCAACTTGTTTATTGCAGCTTATAATGGTTACAAATAAAGCAATAGCATCACAAATTTCACAA
ATAAAGCATTTTTTTCACTGCATTCTAGTTGTGGTTTGTCCAAACTCATCAATGTATCTTATCATGTCTG
TATACCGTCGACCTCTAGCTAGAGCTTGGCGTAATCATGGTCATAGCTGTTTCCTGTGTGAAATTGTTAT
CCGCTCACAATTCCACACAACATACGAGCCGGAAGCATAAAGTGTAAAGCCTGGGGTGCCTAATGAGTGA
GCTAACTCACATTAATTGCGTTGCGCTCACTGCCCGCTTTCCAGTCGGGAAACCTGTCGTGCCAGCTGCA
TTAATGAATCGGCCAACGCGCGGGGAGAGGCGGTTTGCGTATTGGGCGCTCTTCCGCTTCCTCGCTCACT
GACTCGCTGCGCTCGGTCGTTCGGCTGCGGCGAGCGGTATCAGCTCACTCAAAGGCGGTAATACGGTTAT
CCACAGAATCAGGGGATAACGCAGGAAAGAACATGTGAGCAAAAGGCCAGCAAAAGGCCAGGAACCGTAA
AAAGGCCGCGTTGCTGGCGTTTTTCCATAGGCTCCGCCCCCCTGACGAGCATCACAAAAATCGACGCTCA
AGTCAGAGGTGGCGAAACCCGACAGGACTATAAAGATACCAGGCGTTTCCCCCTGGAAGCTCCCTCGTGC
GCTCTCCTGTTCCGACCCTGCCGCTTACCGGATACCTGTCCGCCTTTCTCCCTTCGGGAAGCGTGGCGCT
TTCTCATAGCTCACGCTGTAGGTATCTCAGTTCGGTGTAGGTCGTTCGCTCCAAGCTGGGCTGTGTGCAC
GAACCCCCCGTTCAGCCCGACCGCTGCGCCTTATCCGGTAACTATCGTCTTGAGTCCAACCCGGTAAGAC
ACGACTTATCGCCACTGGCAGCAGCCACTGGTAACAGGATTAGCAGAGCGAGGTATGTAGGCGGTGCTAC
AGAGTTCTTGAAGTGGTGGCCTAACTACGGCTACACTAGAAGAACAGTATTTGGTATCTGCGCTCTGCTG
AAGCCAGTTACCTTCGGAAAAAGAGTTGGTAGCTCTTGATCCGGCAAACAAACCACCGCTGGTAGCGGTG
GTTTTTTTGTTTGCAAGCAGCAGATTACGCGCAGAAAAAAAGGATCTCAAGAAGATCCTTTGATCTTTTC
TACGGGGTCTGACGCTCAGTGGAACGAAAACTCACGTTAAGGGATTTTGGTCATGAGATTATCAAAAAGG
ATCTTCACCTAGATCCTTTTAAATTAAAAATGAAGTTTTAAATCAATCTAAAGTATATATGAGTAAACTT
GGTCTGACAGTTACCAATGCTTAATCAGTGAGGCACCTATCTCAGCGATCTGTCTATTTCGTTCATCCAT
AGTTGCCTGACTCCCCGTCGTGTAGATAACTACGATACGGGAGGGCTTACCATCTGGCCCCAGTGCTGCA
ATGATACCGCGAGACCCACGCTCACCGGCTCCAGATTTATCAGCAATAAACCAGCCAGCCGGAAGGGCCG
AGCGCAGAAGTGGTCCTGCAACTTTATCCGCCTCCATCCAGTCTATTAATTGTTGCCGGGAAGCTAGAGT
AAGTAGTTCGCCAGTTAATAGTTTGCGCAACGTTGTTGCCATTGCTACAGGCATCGTGGTGTCACGCTCG
TCGTTTGGTATGGCTTCATTCAGCTCCGGTTCCCAACGATCAAGGCGAGTTACATGATCCCCCATGTTGT
GCAAAAAAGCGGTTAGCTCCTTCGGTCCTCCGATCGTTGTCAGAAGTAAGTTGGCCGCAGTGTTATCACT
CATGGTTATGGCAGCACTGCATAATTCTCTTACTGTCATGCCATCCGTAAGATGCTTTTCTGTGACTGGT
GAGTACTCAACCAAGTCATTCTGAGAATAGTGTATGCGGCGACCGAGTTGCTCTTGCCCGGCGTCAATAC
GGGATAATACCGCGCCACATAGCAGAACTTTAAAAGTGCTCATCATTGGAAAACGTTCTTCGGGGCGAAA
ACTCTCAAGGATCTTACCGCTGTTGAGATCCAGTTCGATGTAACCCACTCGTGCACCCAACTGATCTTCA
GCATCTTTTACTTTCACCAGCGTTTCTGGGTGAGCAAAAACAGGAAGGCAAAATGCCGCAAAAAAGGGAA
TAAGGGCGACACGGAAATGTTGAATACTCATACTCTTCCTTTTTCAATATTATTGAAGCATTTATCAGGG
TTATTGTCTCATGAGCGGATACATATTTGAATGTATTTAGAAAAATAAACAAATAGGGGTTCCGCGCACA
TTTCCCCGAAAAGTGCCACCTGAC
Features (pLannotate 1.2.2; 34 found; start..end, strand, type, name):
     31..83      -  misc_feature   bom (fragment): basis of mobility region from pBR322
    238..617     +  enhancer       CMV enhancer: human cytomegalovirus immediate early enhancer
    618..817     +  promoter       CMV promoter: human cytomegalovirus (CMV) immediate early promoter
    835..1015    +  LTR            5' LTR (truncated): truncated 5' long terminal repeat (LTR) from HIV-1
   1062..1187    +  misc_feature   HIV-1 Ψ: packaging signal of human immunodeficiency virus type 1
   1171..1534    +  CDS            HIV-1 gag (fragment): gag protein from human immunodeficiency virus 1; gag
   1680..1913    +  misc_feature   RRE: The Rev response element (RRE) of HIV-1 allows for Rev-dependent mRNA export from the nucleus to the cytoplasm.
   2290..2390    +  CDS            Rev (fragment): human immunodeficiency virus 1 (HIV-1) Rev protein; rev; enhances nuclear export of unspliced and incompletely spliced viral mRNAs
   2440..2557    +  misc_feature   cPPT/CTS: central polypurine tract and central termination sequence of HIV-1
   2605..2819    +  promoter       H1 promoter: human H1 RNA promoter
   2868..4079    +  promoter       UbC promoter: human ubiquitin C promoter
   4207..4332    +  CDS            unc-17 (fragment): UNC17_CAEEL - Experimental evidence at protein level: Swiss-Prot protein existence level 1. Involved in acetylcholine transport into synaptic vesicles. From Caenorhabditis elegans.
   4519..5229    +  CDS            superecliptic pHluorin: pH-sensitive mutant of green fluorescent protein (Ng et al., 2002) excited strongly by blue light at neutral pH but minimally fluorescent at acidic pH
   5386..6555    +  CDS            SLC18A1 (fragment): VMAT1_HUMAN - Also known as VAT1, VMAT1. Experimental evidence at protein level: Swiss-Prot protein existence level 1. Involved in the transport of biogenic monoamines, such as serotonin, from the cytoplasm into the secretory vesicles of neuroendocrine and endocrine cells. From Homo sapiens (Human).
   6629..6652    +  misc_feature   MCS (fragment): pBluescript multiple cloning site
   6652..7240    +  misc_feature   WPRE: woodchuck hepatitis virus posttranscriptional regulatory element
   7241..7260    +  misc_feature   MCS (fragment): pBluescript multiple cloning site
   7262..7762    +  CDS            nef (fragment): NEF_HV1LA - Experimental evidence at protein level: Swiss-Prot protein existence level 1. Extracellular Nef protein targets CD4(+) T-lymphocytes for apoptosis by interacting with CXCR4 surface receptors. From Human immunodeficiency virus type 1 group M subtype B (isolate Lai) (HIV-1).
   7769..7949    +  LTR            5' LTR (truncated): truncated 5' long terminal repeat (LTR) from HIV-1
   7981..8205    +  polyA_signal   bGH poly(A) signal: bovine growth hormone polyadenylation signal
   8209..8230    +  promoter       SV40 promoter (fragment): SV40 enhancer and early promoter
   8251..8679    +  rep_origin     f1 ori (sequence partly withheld): f1 bacteriophage origin of replication; arrow indicates direction of (+) strand synthesis
   8693..9022    +  promoter       SV40 promoter: SV40 enhancer and early promoter
   9070..9117    +  promoter       EM7 promoter: synthetic bacterial promoter&nbsp
   9136..9510    +  CDS            BleoR: antibiotic-binding protein; Sh ble from Streptoalloteichus hindustanus; confers resistance to bleomycin, phleomycin, and Zeocin™
   9520..9645    +  CDS            ble (fragment): BLE_KLEPN - Experimental evidence at protein level: Swiss-Prot protein existence level 1. Binding protein with a strong affinity to the bleomycin family of antibiotics. Binds to CL990; an antimitotic-antibiotic compound. From Klebsiella pneumoniae.
   9640..9761    +  polyA_signal   SV40 poly(A) signal: SV40 polyadenylation signal
   9832..9854    -  protein_bind   lac operator (fragment): The lac repressor binds to the lac operator to inhibit transcription in E. coli. This inhibition can be relieved by adding lactose or isopropyl-β-D-thiogalactopyranoside (IPTG). lac repressor encoded by lacI
   9858..9888    -  promoter       lac promoter: promoter for the E. coli lac operon
   9903..9924    -  protein_bind   CAP binding site: CAP binding activates transcription in the presence of cAMP. E. coli catabolite activator protein
   9937..10029   -  CDS            lacI (fragment): lac repressor; lacI; The lac repressor binds to the lac operator to inhibit transcription in E. coli. This inhibition can be relieved by adding lactose or isopropyl-β-D-thiogalactopyranoside (IPTG).
  10212..10800   -  rep_origin     ori: high-copy-number ColE1/pMB1/pBR322/pUC origin of replication
  10971..11831   -  CDS            AmpR: β-lactamase; bla; confers resistance to ampicillin, carbenicillin, and related antibiotics
  11832..11936   -  promoter       AmpR promoter: bla
