[The description below was written by a language model from this plasmid's Addgene catalogue record and pLannotate feature annotations shown in this document.]
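Description:
FUGW-VMAT2-pHluorin is a third-generation-style HIV-1 lentiviral transfer plasmid built on the FUGW backbone for expressing a pH-sensitive fluorescent reporter version of the rat vesicular monoamine transporter 2 (Slc18a2). In bacteria it is maintained through a ColE1/pUC-type origin and selected with ampicillin via the AmpR β-lactamase gene. The catalogue lists it as low copy and grown in a recombination-deficient strain, which is usual for LTR-containing plasmids. An f1 origin and an SV40/EM7-driven BleoR (Zeocin resistance) cassette with an SV40 poly(A) lie outside the viral genome.

The viral segment begins with a CMV enhancer/promoter fused to a truncated 5' LTR, which drives Tat-independent genomic RNA production in packaging cells. This is followed by the Ψ packaging signal with a gag fragment, the RRE for Rev-dependent nuclear export, and the cPPT/CTS, which aids nuclear import. The annotation also detects an H1 promoter upstream of the main cassette, but the record does not describe any associated small RNA. The human ubiquitin C promoter drives the payload, with a WPRE downstream to enhance transcript expression, then a truncated 3' LTR and a bGH poly(A) signal.

In the feature table, superecliptic pHluorin sits between two transporter-homologous segments, which are auto-annotated only by similarity to unc-17 and VMAT1. This suggests the reporter is inserted within the VMAT2 coding region, although the catalogue lists it as a C-terminal tag. Because pHluorin is quenched at acidic pH and bright at neutral pH, such fusions report vesicle exocytosis and reacidification. The associated work concerns synaptic vesicle recycling and neurotransmitter release.
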