Addgene plasmid #207468: FUGW-VMAT2-pHluorin
Purpose: Lentiviral expression of VMAT2-pHluorin
Depositing lab: Robert Edwards. Depositing organization: University of California, San Francisco (UCSF). Publication: Synaptic Vesicle Recycling Pathway Determines Neurotransmitter Content and Release Properties. Silm K, Yang J, Marcott PF, Asensio CS, Eriksen J, Guthrie DA, Newman AH, Ford CP, Edwards RH. Neuron. 2019 May 22;102(4):786-800.e5. doi: 10.1016/j.neuron.2019.03.031. Epub 2019 Apr 16. PubMed 31003725.
Backbone
  Vector backbone: FUGW
  Vector type: Lentiviral
Growth in bacteria
  Bacterial resistance: Ampicillin, 100 μg/mL
  Growth temperature: 30°C
  Growth strain: NEB Stable
  Copy number: Low Copy
Gene/Insert
  Gene/Insert name: VMAT2
  Species: R. norvegicus (rat)
  Entrez Gene: Slc18a2 (a.k.a. MNAT, VMAT-2, VMAT2)
  Tag / fusion protein: pHluorin (C terminal on insert)
  Cloning method: Restriction Enzyme; 5′ cloning site unknown (unknown if destroyed)
Terms and licenses: Academic/Nonprofit Terms; Industry Terms: Not Available to Industry
How to cite: FUGW-VMAT2-pHluorin was a gift from Robert Edwards (Addgene plasmid # 207468 ; http://n2t.net/addgene:207468 ; RRID:Addgene_207468)
